>Addgene plasmid #53205 | pFA6a-kanMX6-PGAL1-GFP (F64L, S65T, V163A) | addgene partial sequence | sequence record 83721 | SP6 5'-ATTTAGGTGACACTATAG-3'
GTACGCTGCAGGTCGACGGATCTATATTACCCTGTTATCCCTAGCGGATCTGCCGGTAGAGGTGTGGTCA
ATAAGAGCGACCTCATACTATACCTGAGAAAGCAACCTGACCTACAGGAAAGAGTTACTCAAGAATAAGA
ATTTTCGTTTTAAAACCTAAGAGTCACTTTAAAATTTGTATACACTTATTTTTTTTATAACTTATTTAAT
AATAAAAATCATAAATCATAAGAAATTCGCTTATTTAGAAGTGGCGCGCCCTATTTGTATAGTTCATCCA
TGCCATGTGTAATCCCAGCAGCTGTTACAAACTCAAGAAGGACCATGTGGTCTCTCTTTTCGTTGGGATC
TTTCGAAAGGGCAGATTGTGTGGACAGGTAATGGTTGTCTGGTAAAAGGACAGGGCCATCGCCAATTGGA
GTATTTTGTTGATAATGGTCTGCTAGTTGAACGCTTCCATCTTCAATGTTGTGTCTAATTTTGAAGTTAG
CTTTGATTCCATTCTTTTGTTTGTCTGCCATGATGTATACATTGTGTGAGTTATAGTTGTATTCCAATTT
GTGCCCAAGAATGTTTCCATCTTCTTTAAAATCAATACCTTTTAACTCGATTCTATTAACAAGGGTATCA
CCTTCAAACTTGACTTCAGCACGTGTCTTGTAGTTCCCGTCATCTTTGAAAAATATAGTTCTTTCCTGTA
CATAACCTTCGGGCATGGCACTCTTGAAAAAGTCATGCTGTTTCATGTGATCTGGGTATCTTGAAAAGCA
TTGAACACCATAAGTGAGAGTAGTGACAAGTGTTGGCCATGGAACAGGTAGTTTTCCAGTAGTGCAAATA
AATTTAAGGGTAAGTTTTCCGTATGTTGCATCACCTTCACCCTCTCCACTGACAGAAAATTTGTGCCCAT
TAACATCACCATCTAATTCAACAAGAATTGGGACAACTCCAGTGAAAAGTTCTTCTCCTTTACTGTTAAT
TAA
