>Addgene plasmid #53205 | pFA6a-kanMX6-PGAL1-GFP (F64L, S65T, V163A) | addgene partial sequence | sequence record 85626 | pHybLex_rev 5'-GAGTCACTTTAAAATTTGTATACAC-3'
TATTTAATAATAAAAATCATAAATCATAAGAAATTCGCTTATTTAGAAGTGGCGCGCCCTATTTGTATAG
TTCATCCATGCCATGTGTAATCCCAGCAGCTGTTACAAACTCAAGAAGGACCATGTGGTCTCTCTTTTCG
TTGGGATCTTTCGAAAGGGCAGATTGTGTGGACAGGTAATGGTTGTCTGGTAAAAGGACAGGGCCATCGC
CAATTGGAGTATTTTGTTGATAATGGTCTGCTAGTTGAACGCTTCCATCTTCAATGTTGTGTCTAATTTT
GAAGTTAGCTTTGATTCCATTCTTTTGTTTGTCTGCCATGATGTATACATTGTGTGAGTTATAGTTGTAT
TCCAATTTGTGCCCAAGAATGTTTCCATCTTCTTTAAAATCAATACCTTTTAACTCGATTCTATTAACAA
GGGTATCACCTTCAAACTTGACTTCAGCACGTGTCTTGTAGTTCCCGTCATCTTTGAAAAATATAGTTCT
TTCCTGTACATAACCTTCGGGCATGGCACTCTTGAAAAAGTCATGCTGTTTCATGTGATCTGGGTATCTT
GAAAAGCATTGAACACCATAAGTGAGAGTAGTGACAAGTGTTGGCCATGGAACAGGTAGTTTTCCAGTAG
TGCAAATAAATTTAAGGGTAAGTTTTCCGTATGTTGCATCACCTTCACCCTCTCCACTGACAGAAAATTT
GTGCCCATTAACATCACCATCTAATTCAACAAGAATTGGGACAACTCCAGTGAAAAGTTCTTCTCCTTTA
CTGTTAATTAAAGACATTTTGAGATCCGGGGTTTTTTCTCCTTGACGTTAAAGTATAGAGGTATATTAAC
AATTTTTTGTTGATACTTTTATTACATTTGAATAAGAAGTAATACAAACCGAAAATGTTGAAAGTATTAG
TTAAAGTGGTTATGCAGTTTTTGCATTTATATATCTGTTAATAGATCAAAAATCATCGCTTCGCTGATTA
ATTACCCCAGAAATAAGGCTAAAAAACTAATCGCATTATCATCCTATGG
