>Addgene plasmid #53205 | pFA6a-kanMX6-PGAL1-GFP (F64L, S65T, V163A) | addgene partial sequence | sequence record 89420 | T7 5'-TAATACGACTCACTATAGGG-3'
GGCCACTAGTGGATCTGATATCATCGATGAATTCGAGCTCGTTTAAACTGGATGGCGGCGTTAGTATCGA
ATCGACAGCAGTATAGCGACCAGCATTCACATACGATTGACGCATGATATTACTTTCTGCGCACTTAACT
TCGCATCTGGGCAGATGATGTCGAGGCGAAAAAAAATATAAATCACGCTAACATTTGATTAAAATAGAAC
AACTACAATATAAAAAAACTATACAAATGACAAGTTCTTGAAAACAAGAATCTTTTTATTGTCAGTACTG
ATTAGAAAAACTCATCGAGCATCAAATGAAACTGCAATTTATTCATATCAGGATTATCAATACCATATTT
TTGAAAAAGCCGTTTCTGTAATGAAGGAGAAAACTCACCGAGGCAGTTCCATAGGATGGCAAGATCCTGG
TATCGGTCTGCGATTCCGACTCGTCCAACATCAATACAACCTATTAATTTCCCCTCGTCAAAAATAAGGT
TATCAAGTGAGAAATCACCATGAGTGACGACTGAATCCGGTGAGAATGGCAAAAGCTTATGCATTTCTTT
CCAGACTTGTTCAACAGGCCAGCCATTACGCTCGTCATCAAAATCACTCGCATCAACCAAACCGTTATTC
ATTCGTGATTGCGCCTGAGCGAGACGAAATACGCGATCGCTGTTAAAAGGACAATTACAAACAGGAATCG
AATGCAACCGGCGCAGGAACACTGCCAGCGCATCAACAATATTTTCACCTGAATCAGGATATTCTTCTAA
TACCTGGAATGCTGTTTTGCCGGGGATCGCAGTGGTGAGTAACCATGCATCATCAGGAGTACGGATAAAA
TGCTTGATGGTCGGAAGAGGCATAAATTCCGTCAGCCAGTTTAGTCTGACCATCTCATCTGTAACATCAT
TGGCAACGCTACCTTTGCCATGTTTCAGAAACAACTCTGGCGCATCGGGCTTCCCATACAATCGATAGAT
TGTCGCACCTGATTGCCCGACATTATCGCGAGCCCATTTATACC
