[The description below was written by a language model from this plasmid's Addgene catalogue record.]
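Description:
pFA6a-kanMX6-PGAL1-GFP (F64L, S65T, V163A) is a yeast genomic targeting plasmid built on the pFA6a backbone. It is not meant to be maintained in yeast. Instead it serves as a template module for chromosomal modification in Saccharomyces cerevisiae. It is propagated in E. coli as a high-copy plasmid under ampicillin selection. The record includes no feature table, so the bacterial origin and other backbone details are not explicitly stated, although SP6 and T7 primer sites are listed as flanking the cassette.

The payload is a three-part cassette arranged in order: the kanMX6 marker, the S. cerevisiae GAL1 promoter, and a GFP coding sequence carrying the F64L, S65T and V163A substitutions, described by the depositor as a stable GFP variant. kanMX6 confers G418 resistance in yeast and allows selection of integrants. The GAL1 promoter is galactose-inducible and glucose-repressed, so expression of the downstream gene can be controlled by the carbon source. In modules of this type, the cassette is generally amplified by PCR with primers bearing homology to the target locus and integrated by homologous recombination immediately upstream of a gene's start codon. This replaces the native promoter with PGAL1 and fuses GFP in frame to the N-terminus of the encoded protein.

The stated purpose is N-terminal chromosomal tagging with stable GFP under GAL promoter control, which suits regulated expression, overexpression or shut-off experiments combined with fluorescence localisation of the tagged protein. According to the depositor, the plasmid was derived from an earlier version of the same module by swapping its GFP for this variant.
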