Addgene plasmid #53205: pFA6a-kanMX6-PGAL1-GFP (F64L, S65T, V163A)
Purpose: N-terminal chromosomal tagging with stable GFP under control of GAL promoter
Depositing lab: John Pringle. Depositing organization: Stanford University.
Backbone
  Vector backbone: pFA6a
  Vector type: Yeast genomic targeting
  Selectable markers: G418
Growth in bacteria
  Bacterial resistance: Ampicillin, 100 μg/mL
  Growth temperature: 37°C
  Growth strain: DH5alpha
  Copy number: High Copy
Gene/Insert
  Gene/Insert name: GAL1 promoter (alt name: GAL1)
  Species: S. cerevisiae (budding yeast)
  Entrez Gene: GAL1 (a.k.a. YBR020W)
  Promoter: Gal1 promoter
  Tag / fusion protein: kanMX6 (N terminal on insert); GFP (F64L, S65T, V163A) (C terminal on insert)
  Cloning method: Unknown
  Sequencing primers: 5′ SP6; 3′ T7
Terms and licenses: Academic/Nonprofit Terms; Industry Terms: Not Available to Industry
Depositor comments: GFP in Addgene plasmid #41614 was replaced with stable GFP variant (F64L, S65T, V163A).
How to cite: pFA6a-kanMX6-PGAL1-GFP (F64L, S65T, V163A) was a gift from John Pringle (Addgene plasmid # 53205 ; http://n2t.net/addgene:53205 ; RRID:Addgene_53205)
